Addgene plasmid #226921: pAAV-EFS-TadA8e-Sauri-U6-sgRNA scaffold
Purpose: Encoding SauriABE8e and sgRNA cassette on a single AAV
Depositing lab: Yuxuan Guo. Depositing organization: Peking University Health Science Center. Publication: ABE-Mediated Cardiac Gene Silencing via Single AAVs Requires DNA Accessibility. Liu Z, Yang L, Yang Y, Li J, Chen Z, Guo C, Guo Q, Li Q, Zhao D, Hu X, Gao F, Guo Y. Circ Res. 2025 Jan 16. doi: 10.1161/CIRCRESAHA.124.325611. PubMed 39817340.
Backbone
  Vector backbone: AAV-EFS-SauriABE8e-bGH-U6-sgRNA-BsmBI
  Vector type: AAV
Growth in bacteria
  Bacterial resistance: Ampicillin, 100 μg/mL
  Growth temperature: 37°C
  Growth strain: NEB Stable
  Copy number: Unknown
Gene/Insert
  Gene/Insert name: TadA8e, nSauriCas9
  Promoter: EFS
  Cloning method: Gibson Cloning
  Sequencing primers: 5′ gcggcctctagaattcgcta
Terms and licenses: Academic/Nonprofit Terms; Industry Terms: Not Available to Industry
How to cite: pAAV-EFS-TadA8e-Sauri-U6-sgRNA scaffold was a gift from Yuxuan Guo (Addgene plasmid # 226921 ; http://n2t.net/addgene:226921 ; RRID:Addgene_226921)
