[The description below was written by a language model from this plasmid's Addgene catalogue record and pLannotate feature annotations shown in this document.]
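Description:
pAAV-EFS-TadA8e-Sauri-U6-sgRNA scaffold is an AAV transfer plasmid that places an adenine base editor and its guide RNA cassette together in a single recombinant AAV genome. The bacterial portion of the 7.9 kb plasmid carries a high-copy ColE1/pUC-type origin, an f1 origin, and the β-lactamase gene under its own promoter for ampicillin selection, along with remnants of lac regulatory and lacZα sequences from the parental cloning vector. Two AAV2 inverted terminal repeats, both annotated as fragments, flank the payload and provide the signals for replication and packaging of the intervening DNA into AAV particles. Propagation in a recombination-reducing strain is recorded, consistent with the instability of ITRs.

Between the ITRs, the compact EF-1α core (EFS) promoter drives an open reading frame consisting of the evolved E. coli tRNA adenosine deaminase variant TadA8e followed by a Cas9 nickase, terminated by the bovine growth hormone polyadenylation signal. The record names the Cas9 as nSauriCas9. The automated annotation matches it to Staphylococcus aureus Cas9, presumably reflecting homology between these small orthologues rather than identity. Together the two parts form SauriABE8e, which makes A-to-G changes at guide-specified sites without double-strand breaks. Downstream and in the opposite orientation, a human U6 RNA polymerase III promoter drives an Sa-type guide RNA scaffold. The backbone name indicates BsmBI sites for inserting a spacer, so the plasmid appears to be supplied without a target-specific guide. The small promoter and Cas9 orthologue keep the cassette close to AAV packaging capacity. The associated publication concerns cardiac gene silencing with single-AAV ABE delivery.
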