Features (pLannotate 1.2.2; 18 found; start..end, strand, type, name):
      1..131     +  repeat_region  AAV2 ITR (fragment): inverted terminal repeat of adeno-associated virus serotype 2 inverted
    145..302     +  CDS            lacZα (fragment): LacZα fragment of β-galactosidase; lacZ fragment
    307..735     +  rep_origin     f1 ori (sequence partly withheld): f1 bacteriophage origin of replication; arrow indicates direction of (+) strand synthesis
    788..892     +  promoter       AmpR promoter: bla
    893..1753    +  CDS            AmpR: β-lactamase; bla; confers resistance to ampicillin, carbenicillin, and related antibiotics
   1924..2512    +  rep_origin     ori: high-copy-number ColE1/pMB1/pBR322/pUC origin of replication
   2695..2787    +  CDS            lacI (fragment): lac repressor; lacI; The lac repressor binds to the lac operator to inhibit transcription in E. coli. This inhibition can be relieved by adding lactose or isopropyl-β-D-thiogalactopyranoside (IPTG).
   2800..2821    +  protein_bind   CAP binding site: CAP binding activates transcription in the presence of cAMP. E. coli catabolite activator protein
   2836..2866    +  promoter       lac promoter: promoter for the E. coli lac operon
   2874..2890    +  protein_bind   lac operator: The lac repressor binds to the lac operator to inhibit transcription in E. coli. This inhibition can be relieved by adding lactose or isopropyl-β-D-thiogalactopyranoside (IPTG). lac repressor encoded by lacI
   2940..3070    -  repeat_region  AAV2 ITR (fragment): inverted terminal repeat of adeno-associated virus serotype 2 inverted
   3092..3110    +  CDS            small t antigen (fragment): SV40 (simian virus 40) small t antigen
   3136..3347    +  promoter       EF-1α core promoter: core promoter for human elongation factor EF-1α
   3418..3909    +  CDS            tadA: TADA_ECOLI - Also known as yfhC. Experimental evidence at protein level: Swiss-Prot protein existence level 1. Catalyzes the deamination of adenosine to inosine at the wobble position 34 of tRNA(Arg2). Essential for cell viability. From Escherichia coli (strain K12).
   4030..7188    +  CDS            cas9: CAS9_STAAU - Experimental evidence at protein level: Swiss-Prot protein existence level 1. CRISPR (clustered regularly interspaced short palindromic repeat) is an adaptive immune system that provides protection against mobile genetic elements (viruses, transposable elements and conjugative plasmids). CRISPR clusters contain spacers, sequences complementary to antecedent mobile elements, and target invading nucleic acids. CRISPR clusters are transcribed and processed into CRISPR RNA (crRNA). In type II CRISPR systems correct processing of pre-crRNA requires a trans- encoded small RNA (tracrRNA)
   7271..7495    +  polyA_signal   bGH poly(A) signal: bovine growth hormone polyadenylation signal
   7521..7579    -  misc_RNA       Sa gRNA scaffold (fragment): guide RNA scaffold for the Staphylococcus aureus CRISPR/Cas9 system
   7634..7874    -  promoter       U6 promoter: RNA polymerase III promoter for human U6 snRNA
>Addgene plasmid #226921 | pAAV-EFS-TadA8e-Sauri-U6-sgRNA scaffold | addgene full sequence | sequence record 455726 | Addgene NGS Result
AGGAACCCCTAGTGATGGAGTTGGCCACTCCCTCTCTGCGCGCTCGCTCGCTCACTGAGGCCGGGCGACC
AAAGGTCGCCCGACGCCCGGGCTTTGCCCGGGCGGCCTCAGTGAGCGAGCGAGCGCGCAGCCTTAATTAA
CCTAATTCACTGGCCGTCGTTTTACAACGTCGTGACTGGGAAAACCCTGGCGTTACCCAACTTAATCGCC
TTGCAGCACATCCCCCTTTCGCCAGCTGGCGTAATAGCGAAGAGGCCCGCACCGATCGCCCTTCCCAACA
GTTGCGCAGCCTGAATGGCGAATGGG
[124 nt withheld, positions 307-430]
C
[91 nt withheld, positions 432-522]
A
[49 nt withheld, positions 524-572]
CCTTTGACGTTGGAGTCCACGTTCTTT
[37 nt withheld, positions 600-636]
ACCCTATCTCGGTCTATTCTTTTGATTTATAAGGGATTTTGCCGATTTCGGCCTATTGGTTAAAAAATGA
GCTGATTTAACAAAAATTTAACGCGAATTTTAACAAAATATTAACGCTTACAATTTAGGTGGCACTTTTC
GGGGAAATGTGCGCGGAACCCCTATTTGTTTATTTTTCTAAATACATTCAAATATGTATCCGCTCATGAG
ACAATAACCCTGATAAATGCTTCAATAATATTGAAAAAGGAAGAGTATGAGTATTCAACATTTCCGTGTC
GCCCTTATTCCCTTTTTTGCGGCATTTTGCCTTCCTGTTTTTGCTCACCCAGAAACGCTGGTGAAAGTAA
AAGATGCTGAAGATCAGTTGGGTGCACGAGTGGGTTACATCGAACTGGATCTCAACAGCGGTAAGATCCT
TGAGAGTTTTCGCCCCGAAGAACGTTTTCCAATGATGAGCACTTTTAAAGTTCTGCTATGTGGCGCGGTA
TTATCCCGTATTGACGCCGGGCAAGAGCAACTCGGTCGCCGCATACACTATTCTCAGAATGACTTGGTTG
AGTACTCACCAGTCACAGAAAAGCATCTTACGGATGGCATGACAGTAAGAGAATTATGCAGTGCTGCCAT
AACCATGAGTGATAACACTGCGGCCAACTTACTTCTGACAACGATCGGAGGACCGAAGGAGCTAACCGCT
TTTTTGCACAACATGGGGGATCATGTAACTCGCCTTGATCGTTGGGAACCGGAGCTGAATGAAGCCATAC
CAAACGACGAGCGTGACACCACGATGCCTGTAGCAATGGCAACAACGTTGCGCAAACTATTAACTGGCGA
ACTACTTACTCTAGCTTCCCGGCAACAATTAATAGACTGGATGGAGGCGGATAAAGTTGCAGGACCACTT
CTGCGCTCGGCCCTTCCGGCTGGCTGGTTTATTGCTGATAAATCTGGAGCCGGTGAGCGTGGGTCTCGCG
GTATCATTGCAGCACTGGGGCCAGATGGTAAGCCCTCCCGTATCGTAGTTATCTACACGACGGGGAGTCA
GGCAACTATGGATGAACGAAATAGACAGATCGCTGAGATAGGTGCCTCACTGATTAAGCATTGGTAACTG
TCAGACCAAGTTTACTCATATATACTTTAGATTGATTTAAAACTTCATTTTTAATTTAAAAGGATCTAGG
TGAAGATCCTTTTTGATAATCTCATGACCAAAATCCCTTAACGTGAGTTTTCGTTCCACTGAGCGTCAGA
CCCCGTAGAAAAGATCAAAGGATCTTCTTGAGATCCTTTTTTTCTGCGCGTAATCTGCTGCTTGCAAACA
AAAAAACCACCGCTACCAGCGGTGGTTTGTTTGCCGGATCAAGAGCTACCAACTCTTTTTCCGAAGGTAA
CTGGCTTCAGCAGAGCGCAGATACCAAATACTGTTCTTCTAGTGTAGCCGTAGTTAGGCCACCACTTCAA
GAACTCTGTAGCACCGCCTACATACCTCGCTCTGCTAATCCTGTTACCAGTGGCTGCTGCCAGTGGCGAT
AAGTCGTGTCTTACCGGGTTGGACTCAAGACGATAGTTACCGGATAAGGCGCAGCGGTCGGGCTGAACGG
GGGGTTCGTGCACACAGCCCAGCTTGGAGCGAACGACCTACACCGAACTGAGATACCTACAGCGTGAGCT
ATGAGAAAGCGCCACGCTTCCCGAAGGGAGAAAGGCGGACAGGTATCCGGTAAGCGGCAGGGTCGGAACA
GGAGAGCGCACGAGGGAGCTTCCAGGGGGAAACGCCTGGTATCTTTATAGTCCTGTCGGGTTTCGCCACC
TCTGACTTGAGCGTCGATTTTTGTGATGCTCGTCAGGGGGGCGGAGCCTATGGAAAAACGCCAGCAACGC
GGCCTTTTTACGGTTCCTGGCCTTTTGCTGGCCTTTTGCTCACATGTTCTTTCCTGCGTTATCCCCTGAT
TCTGTGGATAACCGTATTACCGCCTTTGAGTGAGCTGATACCGCTCGCCGCAGCCGAACGACCGAGCGCA
GCGAGTCAGTGAGCGAGGAAGCGGAAGAGCGCCCAATACGCAAACCGCCTCTCCCCGCGCGTTGGCCGAT
TCATTAATGCAGCTGGCACGACAGGTTTCCCGACTGGAAAGCGGGCAGTGAGCGCAACGCAATTAATGTG
AGTTAGCTCACTCATTAGGCACCCCAGGCTTTACACTTTATGCTTCCGGCTCGTATGTTGTGTGGAATTG
TGAGCGGATAACAATTTCACACAGGAAACAGCTATGACCATGATTACGCCAGATTTAATTAAGGCTGCGC
GCTCGCTCGCTCACTGAGGCCGCCCGGGCAAAGCCCGGGCGTCGGGCGACCTTTGGTCGCCCGGCCTCAG
TGAGCGAGCGAGCGCGCAGAGAGGGAGTGGCCAACTCCATCACTAGGGGTTCCTGCGGCCTCTAGAATTC
GCTAGCTAGGTCTTGAAAGGAGTGGGAATTGGCTCCGGTGCCCGTCAGTGGGCAGAGCGCACATCGCCCA
CAGTCCCCGAGAAGTTGGGGGGAGGGGTCGGCAATTGATCCGGTGCCTAGAGAAGGTGGCGCGGGGTAAA
CTGGGAAAGTGATGTCGTGTACTGGCTCCGCCTTTTTCCCGAGGGTGGGGGAGAACCGTATATAAGTGCA
GTAGTCGCCGTGAACGTTCTTTTTCGCAACGGGTTTGCCGCCAGAACACAGGACCGGTGCCACCATGAAA
CGGACAGCCGACGGAAGCGAGTTCGAGTCACCAAAGAAGAAGCGGAAAGTCTCTGAGGTGGAGTTTTCCC
ACGAGTACTGGATGAGACATGCCCTGACCCTGGCCAAGAGGGCACGGGATGAGAGGGAGGTGCCTGTGGG
AGCCGTGCTGGTGCTGAACAATAGAGTGATCGGCGAGGGCTGGAACAGAGCCATCGGCCTGCACGACCCA
ACAGCCCATGCCGAAATTATGGCCCTGAGACAGGGCGGCCTGGTCATGCAGAACTACAGACTGATTGACG
CCACCCTGTACGTGACATTCGAGCCTTGCGTGATGTGCGCCGGCGCCATGATCCACTCTAGGATCGGCCG
CGTGGTGTTTGGCGTGAGGAACTCAAAAAGAGGCGCCGCAGGCTCCCTGATGAACGTGCTGAACTACCCC
GGCATGAATCACCGCGTCGAAATTACCGAGGGAATCCTGGCAGATGAATGTGCCGCCCTGCTGTGCGATT
TCTATCGGATGCCTAGACAGGTGTTCAATGCTCAGAAGAAGGCCCAGAGCTCCATCAACTCCGGAGGATC
TAGCGGAGGCTCCTCTGGCTCTGAGACACCTGGCACAAGCGAGAGCGCAACACCTGAAAGCAGCGGGGGC
AGCAGCGGGGGGTCAATGCAGGAGAACCAGCAGAAGCAAAATTACATCCTGGGCCTGGCCATCGGCATCA
CCAGCGTGGGCTATGGCCTGATCGACAGCAAGACCAGAGAAGTGATTGACGCCGGCGTGCGGCTATTCCC
AGAGGCCGACTCTGAAAACAACAGCAATAGAAGATCTAAGCGGGGCGCCCGGAGACTGAAAAGACGAAGA
ATCCACAGACTGAACAGAGTGAAAGACCTCCTGGCTGACTACCAGATGATCGACTTAAACAACGTGCCCA
AGTCTACCGACCCCTACACCATCCGGGTGAAGGGACTGCGGGAACCTCTGACCAAGGAAGAGTTTGCCAT
CGCTCTGCTGCATATCGCCAAGAGAAGAGGCCTGCACAACATCTCCGTGAGCATGGGCGATGAGGAACAG
GACAACGAGCTGTCCACCAAGCAGCAGCTGCAGAAGAACGCTCAGCAGCTGCAGGACAAATACGTGTGCG
AGCTGCAACTGGAAAGACTGACCAACATCAACAAGGTCAGAGGCGAGAAGAACCGGTTCAAGACCGAAGA
TTTCGTGAAGGAAGTGAAGCAGCTGTGCGAGACCCAGCGGCAGTACCACAACATCGACGATCAGTTCATC
CAGCAGTACATCGACCTGGTGAGCACCCGGAGAGAATACTTCGAGGGCCCTGGCAACGGCTCTCCATATG
GCTGGGATGGAGATCTGCTGAAGTGGTATGAGAAGCTGATGGGCAGATGCACCTACTTCCCTGAGGAGCT
GAGAAGCGTGAAGTACGCCTACAGCGCCGATCTGTTTAACGCCCTGAACGATCTGAACAACCTGGTTGTG
ACCCGCGACGACAACCCTAAGCTGGAATACTACGAGAAATACCACATTATCGAGAACGTGTTCAAGCAGA
AGAAAAATCCAACTCTGAAGCAAATCGCCAAAGAGATCGGCGTGCAGGATTACGACATCAGAGGATACAG
AATTACCAAGTCCGGTAAGCCTCAGTTCACCAGCTTCAAACTCTACCACGACCTGAAAAACATCTTTGAA
CAGGCCAAATACCTGGAAGATGTGGAGATGCTGGATGAGATAGCTAAAATCCTGACAATCTACCAAGACG
AGATCAGCATCAAGAAAGCCCTGGACCAGCTGCCTGAGCTGCTGACCGAGAGCGAAAAAAGCCAGATCGC
TCAGCTGACCGGCTACACCGGTACACATAGACTGTCTCTGAAGTGCATCCACATCGTGATCGACGAGCTG
TGGGAGAGCCCCGAAAACCAGATGGAAATCTTCACCAGACTGAACCTCAAGCCAAAGAAGGTGGAAATGA
GCGAGATCGACAGCATCCCTACCACACTGGTGGATGAGTTCATCCTGAGCCCTGTGGTGAAGCGGGCCTT
CATCCAGTCCATCAAGGTGATCAACGCTGTGATCAACAGATTCGGCCTGCCCGAGGACATCATTATCGAG
CTGGCCAGAGAGAAGAACAGCAAGGACAGAAGGAAGTTCATCAACAAGCTGCAGAAACAGAATGAGGCCA
CCCGGAAAAAAATCGAGCAGCTGCTGGCCAAGTACGGCAATACCAATGCCAAGTACATGATCGAAAAGAT
CAAGCTGCATGACATGCAGGAGGGCAAGTGTCTGTACAGCCTGGAAGCTATCCCCCTGGAAGACCTGCTG
TCTAATCCTACACACTACGAGGTGGACCACATCATCCCTAGAAGCGTGTCCTTCGACAACAGCCTGAACA
ACAAGGTTCTGGTGAAGCAAAGCGAGAACAGCAAGAAGGGCAATAGGACCCCTTACCAGTACCTGAGCAG
CAACGAGTCCAAGATCTCTTACAACCAGTTCAAGCAGCACATTCTGAACCTGTCTAAGGCCAAAGATAGA
ATCAGCAAGAAGAAACGAGATATGCTGCTGGAAGAACGGGACATCAACAAATTCGAGGTGCAGAAGGAAT
TCATCAACAGAAACCTTGTGGACACCCGGTACGCCACTCGGGAGCTGAGCAACCTGCTGAAGACCTACTT
CAGCACACACGACTACGCCGTGAAAGTGAAGACCATCAACGGCGGCTTCACAAACCACCTGAGGAAGGTG
TGGGACTTCAAGAAGCACCGGAACCACGGCTACAAGCACCACGCCGAGGATGCCCTGGTCATCGCCAACG
CCGACTTTCTGTTCAAAACCCACAAGGCCCTGAGACGGACAGACAAGATCCTGGAACAGCCTGGACTGGA
AGTCAACGACACCACCGTGAAGGTGGACACAGAGGAGAAGTACCAGGAGTTATTCGAGACACCGAAACAA
GTGAAGAACATCAAGCAGTTTAGAGATTTCAAGTATTCTCACAGAGTTGACAAGAAGCCCAACCGGCAGC
TGATCAATGATACCCTGTACAGTACCAGAGAGATCGATGGCGAAACCTACGTGGTCCAAACACTGAAAGA
CCTGTACGCCAAGGACAATGAAAAGGTGAAAAAGCTCTTTACAGAACGGCCTCAAAAGATACTGATGTAC
CAGCACGATCCTAAGACCTTTGAGAAACTGATGACCATTCTGAATCAGTACGCTGAGGCAAAGAATCCTC
TGGCCGCTTATTACGAGGATAAGGGCGAATACGTGACCAAGTACGCCAAGAAGGGCAACGGCCCTGCCAT
CCACAAGATCAAATACATCGACAAGAAACTGGGCAGCTACCTGGACGTGAGTAACAAATATCCTGAGACA
CAGAACAAGCTGGTGAAACTGTCTCTGAAGAGCTTTAGATTCGACATCTACAAATGTGAACAGGGCTACA
AGATGGTGTCCATTGGCTACCTCGACGTACTGAAGAAGGACAACTACTACTACATCCCCAAAGATAAGTA
CGAGGCCGAGAAGCAGAAAAAGAAGATCAAGGAAAGCGACCTCTTCGTGGGCAGCTTCTACTACAACGAC
CTGATCATGTACGAGGACGAACTCTTCCGGGTGATCGGAGTGAACTCCGATATCAACAACCTGGTTGAGC
TGAATATGGTCGACATCACCTACAAGGATTTCTGCGAGGTGAACAACGTGACAGGCGAGAAGAGAATCAA
GAAAACCATCGGAAAGAGAGTGGTGCTGATCGAGAAGTATACGACCGACATCCTGGGAAATCTGTATAAA
ACGCCCCTGCCTAAGAAGCCCCAGCTCATTTTCAAGAGAGGCGAGCTGTCTGGCGGCTCAAAAAGAACCG
CCGACGGCAGCGAATTCGAGCCCAAGAAGAAGAGGAAAGTCTAATAGATCTCGACTGTGCCTTCTAGTTG
CCAGCCATCTGTTGTTTGCCCCTCCCCCGTGCCTTCCTTGACCCTGGAAGGTGCCACTCCCACTGTCCTT
TCCTAATAAAATGAGGAAATTGCATCGCATTGTCTGAGTAGGTGTCATTCTATTCTGGGGGGTGGGGTGG
GGCAGGACAGCAAGGGGGAGGATTGGGAAGACAATAGCAGGCATGCTGGGGATGCGGTGGGCTCTATGGC
TCGAGCGGCCCAAGCTTAAAAAAATCTCGCCAACAAGTTGACGAGATAAACACGGCATTTTGCCTTGTTT
TAGTAGATTCTGTAATTTTCATTACAGAGTACTAAAACCGAGACGCATTAATCGTCTCGGGTGTTTCGTC
CTTTCCACAAGATATATAAAGCCAAGAAATCGAAATACTTTCAAGTTACGGTAAGCATATGATAGTCCAT
TTTAAAACATAATTTTAAAACTGCAAACTACCCAAGAAATTATTACTTTCTACGTCACGTATTTTGTACT
AATATCTTTGTGTTTACAGTCAAATTAATTCTAATTATCTCTCTAACAGCCTTGTATCGTATATGCAAAT
ATGAAGGAATCATGGGAAATAGGCCCTCTTCCTGCCCGACCTTGCGGCCGC
